>Addgene plasmid #66618 | TPST2-EGFP | addgene partial sequence | sequence record 116749 | CMV-F 5'-CGCAAATGGGCGGTAGGCGTG-3'
GTGAACCGTCAGATCCGCTAGCGCTACCGGACTCAGATCTCGAGATGCGCCTGTCGGTGCGGAGGGTGCT
GCTGGCAGCCGGCTGCGCCCTGGTCCTGGTGCTGGCGGTTCAGCTGGGACAGCAGGTGCTAGAGTGCCGG
GCGGTGCTGGCGGGCCTGCGGAGCCCCCGGGGGGCCATGCGGCCTGAGCAGGAGGAGCTGGTGATGGTGG
GCACCAACCACGTGGAATACCGCTATGGCAAGGCCATGCCGCTCATCTTCGTGGGTGGCGTGCCTCGCAG
TGGCACCACGTTGATGCGCGCCATGCTGGACGCCCACCCTGAGGTGCGCTGCGGCGAGGAGACCCGCATC
ATCCCGCGCGTGCTGGCCATGCGCCAGGCCTGGTCCAAGTCTGGCCGTGAGAAGCTGCGGCTGGATGAGG
CGGGGGTGACGGATGAGGTGCTGGACGCCGCCATGCAGGCCTTCATCCTGGAGGTGATTGCCAAGCACGG
AGAGCCGGCCCGCGTGCTCTGCAACAAGGACCCATTTACGCTCAAGTCCTCGGTCTACCTGTCGCGCCTG
TTCCCCAACTCCAAGTTCCTGCTGATGGTGCGGGACGGCCGGGCCTCCGTGCACTCCATGATCACGCGCA
AAGTCACCATTGCGGGCTTTGACCTCAGCAGCTACCGTGACTGCCTCACCAAGTGGAACAAGGCCATCGA
GGTGATGTACGCCCAGTGCATGGAGGTAGGCAAGGAGAAGTGCTTGCCTGTGTACTACGAGCAGCTGGTG
CTGCACCCCAGGCGCTCACTCAAGCTCATCCTCGAC
