>Addgene plasmid #66618 | TPST2-EGFP | addgene partial sequence | sequence record 116750 | SV40pA-R 5'-GAAATTTGTGATGCTATTGC-3'
GTTAACAACAACAATTGCATTCATTTTATGTTTCAGGTTCAGGGGGAGGTGTGGGAGGTTTTTTAAAGCA
AGTAAAACCTCTACAAATGTGGTATGGCTGATTATGATCTAGAGTCGCGGCCGCTTTACTTGTACAGCTC
GTCCATGCCGAGAGTGATCCCGGCGGCGGTCACGAACTCCAGCAGGACCATGTGATCGCGCTTCTCGTTG
GGGTCTTTGCTCAGGGCGGACTGGGTGCTCAGGTAGTGGTTGTCGGGCAGCAGCACGGGGCCGTCGCCGA
TGGGGGTGTTCTGCTGGTAGTGGTCGGCGAGCTGCACGCTGCCGTCCTCGATGTTGTGGCGGATCTTGAA
GTTCACCTTGATGCCGTTCTTCTGCTTGTCGGCCATGATATAGACGTTGTGGCTGTTGTAGTTGTACTCC
AGCTTGTGCCCCAGGATGTTGCCGTCCTCCTTGAAGTCGATGCCCTTCAGCTCGATGCGGTTCACCAGGG
TGTCGCCCTCGAACTTCACCTCGGCGCGGGTCTTGTAGTTGCCGTCGTCCTTGAAGAAGATGGTGCGCTC
CTGGACGTAGCCTTCGGGCATGGCGGACTTGAAGAAGTCGTGCTGCTTCATGTGGTCGGGGTAGCGGCTG
AAGCACTGCACGCCGTAGGTCAGGGTGGTCACGA
