>Addgene plasmid #66618 | TPST2-EGFP | addgene partial sequence | sequence record 118059 | EGFP-N 5'-CGTCGCCGTCCAGCTCGACCAG-3'
TGGTGGCGACCGGTGGATCCCGGGCCCGCGGTACCGTCGACTGCAGCGAGCTTCCTAAGTGGGAGGAGGC
GCTGTTCTGGTTCACCTGAAAATATCCTTTCAGATTGGCTGGTGTTTTATAGTCCCCTTTCAAGACCCGC
TGTGTGTTGTTGATGACGAAGGGGTCAGGGTTGCCATAGTTGGGGGGGTTTGCATAAGGGTCATAGCCGA
GCTGAGCCAGCATGGGGGCGATCTGGGCCATGTCCCGCACCACATCCCCAGGGATGTGGCCAGTCCACTT
GGAGAGCGCTTCCAGGTTAACAGGCTTGATGACCTGGTCCGTGGACCGCTCGATCTTGGACAGGGAGACA
CCACCGGGCTTGCCAATGAGGTCTTCATGGTGGAGGACAGCGTCGCTCCAGGCGATGCCGAGGAAGTCGA
GGATGAGCTTGAGTGAGCGCCTGGGGTGCAGCACCAGCTGCTCGTAGTACACAGGCAAGCACTTCTCCTT
GCCTACCTCCATGCACTGGGCGTACATCACCTCGATGGCCTTGTTCCACTTGGTGAGGCAGTCACGGTAG
CTGCTGAGGTCAAAGCCCGCAATGGTGACTTTGCGCGTGATCATGGAGTGCACGGAGGCCCGGCCGTCCC
GCACCATCAGCAGGAACTTGGAGTTGGGGAACAGGCGCGACAGGTAGACCGAGGACTTGAGCGTAAATGG
GTCCTTGTTGCAGAGCACGCGGGCCGGCTCTCCGTGCTTGGCAATCACCTCCAGGATGAAGGCCTGCATG
GCGGCGTCCAGCACCTCATCCGTCA
