[The description below was written by a language model from this plasmid's Addgene catalogue record.]
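Description:
TPST2-EGFP is a mammalian expression plasmid built on the Clontech pEGFP-N1 backbone, encoding human tyrosylprotein sulfotransferase 2 (TPST2) fused to enhanced green fluorescent protein. It is a high-copy plasmid maintained in E. coli under kanamycin selection, and the same backbone provides neomycin resistance so that transfected mammalian cells can be selected with G418. The record does not include a feature table and does not name the promoter. pEGFP-N1 vectors conventionally drive the insert from the CMV immediate-early promoter, and genes cloned into the polylinker are read through into the downstream EGFP, placing the fluorescent tag at the C-terminus of the protein.

The TPST2 coding sequence was amplified by PCR from a human EST clone, passed through a TA-type intermediate cloning vector, and then moved as an XhoI–PstI fragment into the matching sites of pEGFP-N1. The depositor's sequencing found two silent nucleotide differences from the published TPST2 sequence. The record also notes a T370A substitution relative to the reference transcript, whose effect on function is unknown to the depositing laboratory. One catalogue field gives the alternative name as sulfotransferase 1, which conflicts with the rest of the entry; the gene identifiers and stated purpose all point to TPST2.

TPST2 is a resident enzyme of the trans-Golgi network, so the fusion serves as a fluorescent trans-Golgi marker for imaging this compartment in cells. The associated work studied the trafficking of Shiga toxin between endosomes and the trans-Golgi network and its perturbation by a secretion inhibitor.
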