Addgene plasmid #66618: TPST2-EGFP
Purpose: Encodes GFP fusion of TPST2 trans Golgi marker (Tyrosyl protein sulfotransferase 2)
Depositing lab: David Stephens. Depositing organization: University of Bristol. Publication: The secretion inhibitor Exo2 perturbs trafficking of Shiga toxin between endosomes and the trans-Golgi network. Spooner RA, Watson P, Smith DC, Boal F, Amessou M, Johannes L, Clarkson GJ, Lord JM, Stephens DJ, Roberts LM. Biochem J. 2008 Sep 15;414(3):471-84. doi: 10.1042/BJ20080149. PubMed 18522538.
Backbone
  Vector backbone: pEGFP-N1
  Backbone manufacturer: Clontech
  Vector type: Mammalian Expression
  Selectable markers: Neomycin (select with G418)
Growth in bacteria
  Bacterial resistance: Kanamycin, 50 μg/mL
  Growth temperature: 37°C
  Growth strain: DH5alpha
  Copy number: High Copy
Gene/Insert
  Gene/Insert name: TPST2 (alt name: Homo sapiens tyrosylprotein sulfotransferase 1)
  Species: H. sapiens (human)
  Mutation: Insert contains T370A relative to NM_001008566.1
  GenBank ID: NM_001008566.1
  Entrez Gene: TPST2 (a.k.a. TANGO13B, TPST-2)
Resource information
  A portion of this plasmid was derived from a plasmid made by: RZPD, now distributed through Source Bioscience. Was obtained direct from RZPD in our case
Terms and licenses: Academic/Nonprofit Terms; Industry Terms: Not Available to Industry
Depositor comments: Molecular cloning of TPST (tyrosylprotein sulfotransferase)–EGFP (enhanced green fluorescent protein) The TPST1 and TPST2 sequences were obtained from human ESTs (expressed sequence tags) from the RZPD (Deutsches Ressourcenzentrum für Genomforschung, Berlin, Germany; GenBank® accession numbers NM_003596 and AF061254 respectively). TPST1–EGFP and TPST2–EGFP were obtained by PCR using the following primers: plus strand, 5′-GGGGCTCGAGATGGTTGGAAAGCTGAAG-3′, and minus strand, 5′-GGGGCTGCAGCTCCACTTGCTCAGTC-3′ for TPST1; and plus strand, 5′-GGGGCTCGAGATGCGCCTGTCGGTGC-3′, and minus strand, 5′-GGGGCTGCAGCGAGCTTCCTAAGTGG-3′ for TPST2 (XhoI and PstI, restriction sites are underlined). PCR products were purified and ligated into the pGEM-T-Easy vector (Promega) following the manufacturer's instructions. Positive clones were digested with XhoI and PstI, and the fragments obtained were inserted in the corresponding sites of pEGFP-N1 (Clontech). All constructs were verified by double-strand DNA sequencing (MWG Biotech, Ebersburg, Germany). Two differences to the published sequence of TPST2 were identified (276C>T and 1002T>C, relative to the start codon), but neither of which affect the predicted protein sequence. Insert contains T370A relative to reference sequence. The depositing laboratory does not know the effect of this substitution on gene function
How to cite: TPST2-EGFP was a gift from David Stephens (Addgene plasmid # 66618 ; http://n2t.net/addgene:66618 ; RRID:Addgene_66618)
